>Addgene plasmid #177653 | pT7II-2N4Rtau | addgene full sequence | sequence record 350550 | Addgene NGS Result
CTTGAAGACGAAAGGGCCTCGTGATACGCCTATTTTTATAGGTTAATGTCATGATAATAATGGTTTCTTA
GACGTCAGGTGGCACTTTTCGGGGAAATGTGCGCGGAACCCCTATTTGTTTATTTTTCTAAATACATTCA
AATATGTATCCGCTCATGAGACAATAACCCTGATAAATGCTTCAATAATATTGAAAAAGGAAGAGTATGA
GTATTCAACATTTCCGTGTCGCCCTTATTCCCTTTTTTGCGGCATTTTGCCTTCCTGTTTTTGCTCACCC
AGAAACGCTGGTGAAAGTAAAAGATGCTGAAGATCAGTTGGGTGCACGAGTGGGTTACATCGAACTGGAT
CTCAACAGCGGTAAGATCCTTGAGAGTTTTCGCCCCGAAGAACGTTTTCCAATGATGAGCACTTTTAAAG
TTCTGCTATGTGGCGCGGTATTATCCCGTGTTGACGCCGGGCAAGAGCAACTCGGTCGCCGCATACACTA
TTCTCAGAATGACTTGGTTGAGTACTCACCAGTCACAGAAAAGCATCTTACGGATGGCATGACAGTAAGA
GAATTATGCAGTGCTGCCATAACCATGAGTGATAACACTGCGGCCAACTTACTTCTGACAACGATCGGAG
GACCGAAGGAGCTAACCGCTTTTTTGCACAACATGGGGGATCATGTAACTCGCCTTGATCGTTGGGAACC
GGAGCTGAATGAAGCCATACCAAACGACGAGCGTGACACCACGATGCCTGCAGCAATGGCAACAACGTTG
CGCAAACTATTAACTGGCGAACTACTTACTCTAGCTTCCCGGCAACAATTAATAGACTGGATGGAGGCGG
ATAAAGTTGCAGGACCACTTCTGCGCTCGGCCCTTCCGGCTGGCTGGTTTATTGCTGATAAATCTGGAGC
CGGTGAGCGTGGGTCTCGCGGTATCATTGCAGCACTGGGGCCAGATGGTAAGCCCTCCCGTATCGTAGTT
ATCTACACGACGGGGAGTCAGGCAACTATGGATGAACGAAATAGACAGATCGCTGAGATAGGTGCCTCAC
TGATTAAGCATTGGTAACTGTCAGACCAAGTTTACTCATATATACTTTAGATTGATTTAAAACTTCATTT
TTAATTTAAAAGGATCTAGGTGAAGATCCTTTTTGATAATCTCATGACCAAAATCCCTTAACGTGAGTTT
TCGTTCCACTGAGCGTCAGACCCCGTAGAAAAGATCAAAGGATCTTCTTGAGATCCTTTTTTTCTGCGCG
TAATCTGCTGCTTGCAAACAAAAAAACCACCGCTACCAGCGGTGGTTTGTTTGCCGGATCAAGAGCTACC
AACTCTTTTTCCGAAGGTAACTGGCTTCAGCAGAGCGCAGATACCAAATACTGTCCTTCTAGTGTAGCCG
TAGTTAGGCCACCACTTCAAGAACTCTGTAGCACCGCCTACATACCTCGCTCTGCTAATCCTGTTACCAG
TGGCTGCTGCCAGTGGCGATAAGTCGTGTCTTACCGGGTTGGACTCAAGACGATAGTTACCGGATAAGGC
GCAGCGGTCGGGCTGAACGGGGGGTTCGTGCACACAGCCCAGCTTGGAGCGAACGACCTACACCGAACTG
AGATACCTACAGCGTGAGCTATGAGAAAGCGCCACGCTTCCCGAAGGGAGAAAGGCGGACAGGTATCCGG
TAAGCGGCAGGGTCGGAACAGGAGAGCGCACGAGGGAGCTTCCAGGGGGAAACGCCTGGTATCTTTATAG
TCCTGTCGGGTTTCGCCACCTCTGACTTGAGCGTCGATTTTTGTGATGCTCGTCAGGGGGGCGGAGCCTA
TGGAAAAACGCCAGCAACGCGGCCTTTTTACGGTTCCTGGCCTTTTGCTGGCCTTTTGCTCACATGTTCT
TTCCTGCGTTATCCCCTGATTCTGTGGATAACCGTATTACCGCCTTTGAGTGAGCTGATACCGCTCGCCG
CAGCCGAACGACCGAGCGCAGCGAGTCAGTGAGCGAGGAAGCGGAAGAGCGCCTGATGCGGTATTTTCTC
CTTACGCATCTGTGCGGTATTTCACACCGCAATGGTGCACTCTCAGTACAATCTGCTCTGATGCCGCATA
GTTAAGCCAGTATACACTCCGCTATCGCTACGTGACTGGGTCATGGCTGCGCCCCGACACCCGCCAACAC
CCGCTGACGCGCCCTGACGGGCTTGTCTGCTCCCGGCATCCGCTTACAGACAAGCTGTGACCGTCTCCGG
GAGCTGCATGTGTCAGAGGTTTTCACCGTCATCACCGAAACGCGCGAGGCAGTCGATCGACGCTCTCCCT
TATGCGACTCCTGCATTAGGAAGCAGCCCAGTAGTAGGTTGAGGCCGTTGAGCACCGCCGCCGCAAGGAA
TGGTGCATGCAAGGAGATGGCGCCCAACAGTCCCCCGGCCACGGGGCCTGCCACCATACCCACGCCGAAA
CAAGCGCTCATGAGCCCGAAGTGGCGAGCCCGATCTTCCCCATCGGTGATGTCGGCGATATAGGCGCCAG
CAACCGCACCTGTGGCGCCGGTGATGCCGGCCACGATGCGTCCGGCGTAGAGGATCGAGATCTCGATCCC
GCGAAATTAATACGACTCACTATAGGGAGACCACAACGGTTTCCCTCTAGAAATAATTTTGTTTAACTTT
AAGAAGGAGATATACATATGGCTGAGCCCCGCCAGGAGTTCGAAGTGATGGAAGATCACGCTGGGACGTA
CGGGTTGGGGGACAGGAAAGATCAGGGGGGCTACACCATGCACCAAGACCAAGAGGGTGACACGGACGCT
GGCCTGAAAGAATCTCCCCTGCAGACCCCCACTGAGGACGGATCTGAGGAACCGGGCTCTGAAACCTCTG
ATGCTAAGAGCACTCCAACAGCGGAAGATGTGACAGCACCCTTAGTGGATGAGGGAGCTCCCGGCAAGCA
GGCTGCCGCGCAGCCCCACACGGAGATCCCAGAAGGAACCACAGCTGAAGAAGCAGGCATTGGAGACACC
CCCAGCCTGGAAGACGAAGCTGCTGGTCACGTGACCCAAGCTCGCATGGTCAGTAAAAGCAAAGACGGGA
CTGGAAGCGATGACAAAAAAGCCAAGGGGGCTGATGGTAAAACGAAGATCGCCACACCGCGGGGAGCAGC
CCCTCCAGGCCAGAAGGGCCAGGCCAACGCCACCAGGATTCCAGCAAAAACCCCGCCCGCTCCAAAGACA
CCACCCAGCTCTGGTGAACCTCCAAAATCAGGGGATCGCAGCGGCTACAGCAGCCCCGGCTCCCCAGGCA
CTCCCGGCAGCCGCTCCCGCACCCCGTCCCTTCCAACCCCACCCACCCGGGAGCCCAAGAAGGTGGCAGT
GGTCCGTACTCCACCCAAGTCGCCGTCTTCCGCCAAGAGCCGCCTG
[387 nt withheld, positions 3407-3793]
ACCCACAAGCTGACCTTCCGCGAGAACGCCAAAGCCAAGACAGACCACGGGGCGGAGATCGTGTACAAGT
CGCCAGTGGTGTCTGGGGACACGTCTCCACGGCATCTCAGCAATGTCTCCTCCACCGGCAGCATCGACAT
GGTAGACTCGCCCCAGCTCGCCACGCTAGCTGACGAGGTGTCTGCCTCCCTGGCCAAGCAGGGTTTGTAA
GAATTCAAGCTTCTCGAGGATCCGGCTGCTAACAAAGCCCGAAAGGAAGCTGAGTTGGCTGCTGCC
[37 nt withheld, positions 4070-4106]
AGATTGTATAAGCAAATATTTAAATTGTAAGCGTTAATATTTTGTTAAAATTCGCGTTAAATTTTTGTTA
AATCAGCTCATTTTTTAACCAATAGGCCGAAATCGGCAAAATCCCTTATAAATCAAAAGAATAGACCGAG
ATAGGGT
[37 nt withheld, positions 4254-4290]
AAAGAACGTGGACTCCAACGTCAAAGG
[49 nt withheld, positions 4318-4366]
T
[91 nt withheld, positions 4368-4458]
G
[124 nt withheld, positions 4460-4583]
GGGGATCAATT
Features (pLannotate 1.2.2; 11 found; start..end, strand, type, name):
    102..206     +  promoter       AmpR promoter: bla
    207..1067    +  CDS            AmpR: β-lactamase; bla; confers resistance to ampicillin, carbenicillin, and related antibiotics
   1238..1826    +  rep_origin     ori: high-copy-number ColE1/pMB1/pBR322/pUC origin of replication
   2012..2151    -  misc_feature   bom: basis of mobility region from pBR322
   2253..2292    -  CDS            rop (fragment): Rop protein, which maintains plasmids at low copy number; rop
   2297..2576    -  CDS            TcR (fragment): tetracycline efflux protein; tet; confers resistance to tetracycline
   2598..2616    +  promoter       T7 promoter: promoter for bacteriophage T7 RNA polymerase
   2648..2670    +  RBS            RBS: efficient ribosome binding site from bacteriophage T7 gene 10 (Olins and Rangwala, 1989)
   2678..4000    +  CDS            MAPT (sequence partly withheld): TAU_SPECI - Experimental evidence at protein level: Swiss-Prot protein existence level 1. Promotes microtubule assembly and stability, and might be involved in the establishment and maintenance of neuronal polarity. The C-terminus binds axonal microtubules while the N-terminus binds neural plasma membrane components, suggesting that tau functions as a linker protein between both. Axonal polarity is predetermined by tau localization (in the neuronal cell) in the domain of the cell body defined by the centrosome. The short isoforms allow plasticity of the cytoskeleton whereas the longer isoforms
   4028..4072    +  CDS            SET1 (fragment) (sequence partly withheld): solubility-enhancement tag derived from T7 phage gene 10B
   4155..4583    -  rep_origin     f1 ori (sequence partly withheld): f1 bacteriophage origin of replication; arrow indicates direction of (+) strand synthesis
