[The description below was written by a language model from this plasmid's Addgene catalogue record and pLannotate feature annotations shown in this document.]
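Description:
pT7II-2N4Rtau is a bacterial expression plasmid for producing recombinant human tau, built on the 3.3 kb pT7II backbone with a total sequenced length of about 4.6 kb. It is maintained in E. coli under ampicillin selection through a bla (β-lactamase) cassette driven by its own promoter, and replicates from a ColE1/pMB1-family origin. The backbone shows clear pBR322 ancestry: a bom mobilisation region and short remnants of the rop and tetracycline-resistance genes are annotated, neither of which is intact. The catalogue lists the plasmid as low copy. An f1 phage origin is also present, which in principle permits single-stranded DNA rescue with helper phage.

The payload is the 1,326 bp coding sequence of MAPT isoform 2, the full-length 2N4R tau isoform, inserted between retained NdeI and EcoRI sites. Transcription comes from a bacteriophage T7 promoter, and translation is initiated from the efficient T7 gene 10 ribosome binding site just upstream of the open reading frame, so expression requires a host supplying T7 RNA polymerase, such as a DE3 lysogen. A short fragment matching the T7 gene 10B-derived SET1 solubility tag is annotated downstream of the tau reading frame; it appears to be a backbone remnant, and the record does not indicate that it is fused to the protein. The depositor mentions nickel affinity purification, but no polyhistidine tag is annotated or listed, so the basis for this is not stated. The insert was cloned from a cDNA library and may carry silent nucleotide changes, but was sequence-verified and corrected to encode the consensus amino acid sequence. The plasmid is used to make purified tau protein.
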