Addgene plasmid #177653: pT7II-2N4Rtau
Purpose: Recombinant protein synthesis of human Tau
Depositing lab: Jeff Kuret. Depositing organization: Ohio State University. Publication: Identification of gene networks mediating regional resistance to tauopathy in late-onset Alzheimer's disease. Ayoub CA, Wagner CS, Kuret J. PLoS Genet. 2023 Mar 27;19(3):e1010681. doi: 10.1371/journal.pgen.1010681. eCollection 2023 Mar. PubMed 36972319.
Backbone
  Vector backbone: pT7II
  Backbone size w/o insert (bp): 3256
  Vector type: Bacterial Expression
Growth in bacteria
  Bacterial resistance: Ampicillin, 100 μg/mL
  Growth temperature: 37°C
  Growth strain: DH5alpha
  Growth instructions: To produce tau protein, express in BL21(DE3) Codon Plus RP. Purify by Ni IMAC and SEC.
  Copy number: Low Copy
Gene/Insert
  Gene/Insert name: Tau (2N4R) (alt names: NP_005901.2; MAPT Isoform 2)
  Species: H. sapiens (human)
  Insert size (bp): 1326
  Entrez Gene: MAPT (a.k.a. DDPAC, FTD1, FTDP-17, MAPTL, MSTD, MTBT1, MTBT2, PPND, PPP1R103, TAU, Tau-PHF6, tau-40)
  Promoter: T7
  Cloning method: Restriction Enzyme; 5′ cloning site NdeI (not destroyed); 3′ cloning site EcoRI (not destroyed)
  Sequencing primers: 5′ TAATACGACTCACTATAGGG; 3′ GATTATCAACCGGGGTGGCA
Terms and licenses: Academic/Nonprofit Terms; Industry Terms: Not Available to Industry
Depositor comments: Genes were cloned from a cDNA library and may contain silent mutations. However, all inserts were sequence-verified and any nucleotide changes were mutagenized to encode the consensus amino acid sequence.
How to cite: pT7II-2N4Rtau was a gift from Jeff Kuret (Addgene plasmid # 177653 ; http://n2t.net/addgene:177653 ; RRID:Addgene_177653)
